>Addgene plasmid #69857 | POM43-mCherry | addgene full sequence | sequence record 127191 | Addgene assembled full plasmid sequence
GAACGCGGCCGCCAGCTGAAGCTTCGTACGCTGCAGGTCGACAACCCTTAATATAACTTCGTATAATGTA
TGCTATACGAAGTTATTAGGTCTAGAGATCCGCAGGCTAACCGGAACCTGTATTATTTAGTTTATGCTAC
GTTAAATAAAGACCTTTCGTTCACATAACTGAATGTGTAATGGCCTTGAGATTTCAAGCATACCAAGTTG
GTGGAGACGGGGTCGTTACAAAAGACTCTTTAAGCCAAGATTTCCTTGACAGCCTTGGCGATAGCATCGC
CAACCTCAGTGGTAGAGTTAGAACCACCAAGGTCACCGGTTCTGACACCTGCATCCAAGACATTTCTAAC
AGCTTCTTCAAGAGCCCTACCTTCTTCAACCAAATCCAAGGATAACTTCAACATCATAGCTGCAGATAAG
ATGGTAGCAATTGGGTTAACCTTGTTTGCTGGTAAATCTGGGGCAGAACCATGACATGGTTCGTACAAAC
CGAATGCCTTGTTAGTGTCAGGTAGGGAAGCTAGAGATGCAGAAGGTAATAAACCCAAAGAACCTGGAAT
AACAGAGGCTTCATCGGAGATAATATCACCAAACATGTTGTTGGTAATAACAACACCGTTTAGCTTAGTT
GGTGATTTAACCAAAATCATAGCAGCAGAGTCGATCAATTGGTGCTGAACAGTTAATTGTGGGAACTCAG
TCTTGATGGTTTCTTCAACAGTCTTTCTCCACAATCTGGAAGAGGCAAGCACGTTAGCCTTGTCAAGAGA
CCAGATTGGTAATGGTGGGTTTTGTTGCAATGCCAAGAAAGCAGCCATTCTTGTAATTCTTTGAACTTCA
GGAACACTGTATTTCTCAGAGTCCCAAGCAACTCCGTCACCTTCATCTTCTTTTCTTTCACCAAAGTAGA
TACCACCAACCAATTCTCTAACGACGACGAAATCGGTACCCTTTGCATATTCAGGCTTCAAAGGAGAAAG
ATCTAGTAAAGAATCAGAAGCAAAGTTACATGGTCTCAAGTTGGCGTATAGACCCAATTCCTTTCTGATC
TTCAATAGACCTTGTTCTGGTCTAACTGCGCCCGTACCCCATTTTGGACCACCAACAGCACCTAGTAAGA
CAGCATCGGCTTTCTTAGAGGCTTCTAGAGCTTCATCTGGTAAAGGAGTGCCAGTGGCATCGATGGCAGC
ACCCCCGATCAAGTGATGTTGGAAATTGAACTTAATTTCTGGACGGACTTCAGCAATGGCATTCAAGACC
TTAATAGCTTCGTCAGTAACTTCTTTACCGACGTGATCACCCGGTAGGACAACGATATTCTTAGACATGG
TATAATCTGTGTAGTGTGGGATACTTTTTACTTCTTCAAATAGGTATCAACAATAAAAATAAATCGAAGC
AAATGTAGGAATGCGTTAAAGCAGATGTACTTACTTAGAGTACATAGATATATTTATATAATTCAATATA
TAAAAGTATATGAAGCATCTGATGTTGAACCTGTCATGACTCTAAACTGGAATGGGTAGTTATGCTTCTG
AAGGTTTTCCGTTAGAAAATGAGTGCAGGGATCAGGCCCGGAACCGGTTTTAGCCTGAAAGGAAAAGAAA
AAAATGCGGTGATTACTAGCACGTGACTGCGCTGAATTGGAATCCACCACAAGTACAGCGAATGGCAAGA
GGGAAGGGGAATATATTGTGCCTGGCGGTAGTCTGCTATATCAAATGTTAAACATAACTAAATGCAGTAG
TGAATAGAGTAATGTATTTCTACATATGTGGGTAGGGCCAATGGGAGCCCGATGTCTATTGTACAGATAT
TTTCCTTTTATAGTTAATCAATTCAACTTGGAAATCATTGAGTCGATATCTACTTGGATAACTGGAGCCG
TGGCAGCGTTTGAAATTTGACGAGTCTTCTTGTTTTGTTCGCGCATTTTCAGTTTATTCAAACGGGAGAT
GGCACCGAATCCACTGACTTCTCTGTTCAATTTGAATGGTAATAGGAAGAAAGTACATTTCGAGAAATTT
TCGCCCAACGTCGAAATCTCATGGATGATATCCTCGATACAAATGACACCTTCATCACCTAATTTCTCTT
CAACGATATTGTTGTCATTCAAGATTATCTCTTTTGGTTCTTTATCTTCTGGCCTTTGCCACATTATTCT
AGATCTCTTTTGGATTAAAGAACGGATAGATGCAAGTGAAGGTTGTCCGATAACAATATATGGTGATACA
AGTTTCAACAATGGGTACACGTCCTTGGTAAGTTTGATGAAAACACCAGTGTTCAACTCAACAAGTCTCA
AAAGAGATAACACTTTGTAAGCCTTTGCTGGGATCTTCACAGCGAGCTCTCGAGAACCCTTAATATAACT
TCGTATAATGTATGCTATACGAAGTTATTAGGTGATATCATGCGTACGCTGCAGGTCGACGGATCCGTGA
GCAAGGGCGAGGAGGATAACATGGCCATCATCAAGGAGTTCATGCGCTTCAAGGTGCACATGGAGGGCTC
CGTGAACGGCCACGAGTTCGAGATCGAGGGCGAGGGCGAGGGCCGCCCCTACGAGGGCACCCAGACCGCC
AAGCTGAAGGTGACCAAGGGTGGCCCCCTGCCCTTCGCCTGGGACATCCTGTCCCCTCAGTTCATGTACG
GCTCCAAGGCCTACGTGAAGCACCCCGCCGACATCCCCGACTACTTGAAGCTGTCCTTCCCCGAGGGCTT
CAAGTGGGAGCGCGTGATGAACTTCGAGGACGGCGGCGTGGTGACCGTGACCCAGGACTCCTCCCTGCAG
GACGGCGAGTTCATCTACAAGGTGAAGCTGCGCGGCACCAACTTCCCCTCCGACGGCCCCGTAATGCAGA
AGAAGACCATGGGCTGGGAGGCCTCCTCCGAGCGGATGTACCCCGAGGACGGCGCCCTGAAGGGCGAGAT
CAAGCAGAGGCTGAAGCTGAAGGACGGCGGCCACTACGACGCTGAGGTCAAGACCACCTACAAGGCCAAG
AAGCCCGTGCAGCTGCCCGGCGCCTACAACGTCAACATCAAGTTGGACATCACCTCCCACAACGAGGACT
ACACCATCGTGGAACAGTACGAACGCGCCGAGGGCCGCCACTCCACCGGCGGCATGGACGAGCTGTACAA
GACTAGTGGCCTATGCGGCCGCGGATCTGCCGGTCTCCCTATAGTGAGTCGTATTAATTTCGATAAGCCA
GGTTAACCTGCATTAATGAATCGGCCAACGCGCGGGGAGAGGCGGTTTGCGTATTGGGCGCTCTTCCGCT
TCCTCGCTCACTGACTCGCTGCGCTCGGTCGTTCGGCTGCGGCGAGCGGTATCAGCTCACTCAAAGGCGG
TAATACGGTTATCCACAGAATCAGGGGATAACGCAGGAAAGAACATGTGAGCAAAAGGCCAGCAAAAGGC
CAGGAACCGTAAAAAGGCCGCGTTGCTGGCGTTTTTCCATAGGCTCCGCCCCCCTGACGAGCATCACAAA
AATCGACGCTCAAGTCAGAGGTGGCGAAACCCGACAGGACTATAAAGATACCAGGCGTTTCCCCCTGGAA
GCTCCCTCGTGCGCTCTCCTGTTCCGACCCTGCCGCTTACCGGATACCTGTCCGCCTTTCTCCCTTCGGG
AAGCGTGGCGCTTTCTCAATGCTCACGCTGTAGGTATCTCAGTTCGGTGTAGGTCGTTCGCTCCAAGCTG
GGCTGTGTGCACGAACCCCCCGTTCAGCCCGACCGCTGCGCCTTATCCGGTAACTATCGTCTTGAGTCCA
ACCCGGTAAGACACGACTTATCGCCACTGGCAGCAGCCACTGGTAACAGGATTAGCAGAGCGAGGTATGT
AGGCGGTGCTACAGAGTTCTTGAAGTGGTGGCCTAACTACGGCTACACTAGAAGGACAGTATTTGGTATC
TGCGCTCTGCTGAAGCCAGTTACCTTCGGAAAAAGAGTTGGTAGCTCTTGATCCGGCAAACAAACCACCG
CTGGTAGCGGTGGTTTTTTTGTTTGCAAGCAGCAGATTACGCGCAGAAAAAAAGGATCTCAAGAAGATCC
TTTGATCTTTTCTACGGGGTCTGACGCTCAGTGGAACGAAAACTCACGTTAAGGGATTTTGGTCATGAGA
TTATCAAAAAGGATCTTCACCTAGATCCTTTTAAATTAAAAATGAAGTTTTAAATCAATCTAAAGTATAT
ATGAGTAAACTTGGTCTGACAGTTACCAATGCTTAATCAGTGAGGCACCTATCTCAGCGATCTGTCTATT
TCGTTCATCCATAGTTGCCTGACTCCCCGTCGTGTAGATAACTACGATACGGGAGGGCTTACCATCTGGC
CCCAGTGCTGCAATGATACCGCGAGACCCACGCTCACCGGCTCCAGATTTATCAGCAATAAACCAGCCAG
CCGGAAGGGCCGAGCGCAGAAGTGGTCCTGCAACTTTATCCGCCTCCATCCAGTCTATTAATTGTTGCCG
GGAAGCTAGAGTAAGTAGTTCGCCAGTTAATAGTTTGCGCAACGTTGTTGCCATTGCTACAGGCATCGTG
GTGTCACGCTCGTCGTTTGGTATGGCTTCATTCAGCTCCGGTTCCCAACGATCAAGGCGAGTTACATGAT
CCCCCATGTTGTGCAAAAAAGCGGTTAGCTCCTTCGGTCCTCCGATCGTTGTCAGAAGTAAGTTGGCCGC
AGTGTTATCACTCATGGTTATGGCAGCACTGCATAATTCTCTTACTGTCATGCCATCCGTAAGATGCTTT
TCTGTGACTGGTGAGTACTCAACCAAGTCATTCTGAGAATAGTGTATGCGGCGACCGAGTTGCTCTTGCC
CGGCGTCAATACGGGATAATACCGCGCCACATAGCAGAACTTTAAAAGTGCTCATCATTGGAAAACGTTC
TTCGGGGCGAAAACTCTCAAGGATCTTACCGCTGTTGAGATCCAGTTCGATGTAACCCACTCGTGCACCC
AACTGATCTTCAGCATCTTTTACTTTCACCAGCGTTTCTGGGTGAGCAAAAACAGGAAGGCAAAATGCCG
CAAAAAAGGGAATAAGGGCGACACGGAAATGTTGAATACTCATACTCTTCCTTTTTCAATATTATTGAAG
CATTTATCAGGGTTATTGTCTCATGAGCGGATACATATTTGAATGTATTTAGAAAAATAAACAAATAGGG
GTTCCGCGCACATTTCCCCGAAAAGTGCCACCTGACGTCTAAGAAACCATTATTATCATGACATTAACCT
ATAAAAATAGGCGTATCACGAGGCCCTTTCGTCTCGCGCGTTTCGGTGATGACGGTGAAAACCTCTGACA
CATGCAGCTCCCGGAGACGGTCACAGCTTGTCTGTAAGCGGATGCCGGGAGCAGACAAGCCCGTCAGGGC
GCGTCAGCGGGTGTTGGCGGGTGTCGGGGCTGGCTTAACTATGCGGCATCAGAGCAGATTGTACTGAGAG
TGCACCATATGGACATATTGTCGTTAGAACGCGGCTACAATTAATACATAACCTTATGTATCATACACAT
ACGATTTAGGTGACACTATA
Features (pLannotate 1.2.2; 13 found; start..end, strand, type, name):
     53..86      -  protein_bind   loxP: Cre-mediated recombination occurs in the 8-bp core sequence (GCATACAT). Cre recombinase
    243..1322    -  CDS            LEU2: LEU3_YEAST - Experimental evidence at protein level: Swiss-Prot protein existence level 1. Catalyzes the oxidation of 3-carboxy-2-hydroxy-4- methylpentanoate (3-isopropylmalate) to 3-carboxy-4-methyl-2- oxopentanoate. The product decarboxylates to 4-methyl-2 oxopentanoate. From Saccharomyces cerevisiae (strain ATCC 204508 / S288c) (Baker's yeast).
   1841..2392    -  CDS            RLP7 (fragment): RLP7_YEAST - Also known as RPL7. Experimental evidence at protein level: Swiss-Prot protein existence level 1. Involved in the biogenesis of the 60S ribosomal subunit. May act as a specificity factor that binds precursor rRNAs and tethers the enzymes that carry out the early 5' to 3' exonucleolytic reactions that generate the mature rRNAs. From Saccharomyces cerevisiae (strain ATCC 204508 / S288c) (Baker's yeast).
   2375..2408    -  protein_bind   loxP: Cre-mediated recombination occurs in the 8-bp core sequence (GCATACAT). Cre recombinase
   2447..3151    +  CDS            mCherry: mCherry is a basic (constitutively fluorescent) red fluorescent protein published in 2004, derived from Discosoma sp.. It is reported to be a very rapidly-maturing monomer with low acid sensitivity.
   3188..3206    -  promoter       T7 promoter: promoter for bacteriophage T7 RNA polymerase
   3228..3281    -  CDS            lacI (fragment): lac repressor; lacI; The lac repressor binds to the lac operator to inhibit transcription in E. coli. This inhibition can be relieved by adding lactose or isopropyl-β-D-thiogalactopyranoside (IPTG).
   3464..4052    -  rep_origin     ori: high-copy-number ColE1/pMB1/pBR322/pUC origin of replication
   4223..5083    -  CDS            AmpR: β-lactamase; bla; confers resistance to ampicillin, carbenicillin, and related antibiotics
   5084..5188    -  promoter       AmpR promoter: bla
   5283..5318    +  CDS            rop (fragment): Rop protein, which maintains plasmids at low copy number; rop
   5420..5471    +  misc_feature   bom (fragment): basis of mobility region from pBR322
   5534..2       +  promoter       SP6 promoter (across the origin): promoter for bacteriophage SP6 RNA polymerase
