[The description below was written by a language model from this plasmid's Addgene catalogue record and pLannotate feature annotations shown in this document.]
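Description:
POM43-mCherry is a yeast tagging template plasmid built on the POM43 backbone, intended for N-terminal fusion of mCherry to proteins in Saccharomyces cerevisiae using LEU2 as the selectable marker. It is propagated in E. coli through a high-copy ColE1/pUC-type origin with ampicillin resistance (AmpR under its own bla promoter). No yeast replication origin or centromere is annotated, which fits its use as a source of an integrating cassette rather than as an episomal expression vector, despite the catalogue's "Yeast Expression" classification. The catalogue gives a total size of 4,756 bp, whereas the assembled full sequence used for annotation is 5,550 nt; the record does not explain this difference.

The functional unit is a LEU2 marker flanked by two loxP sites in the same orientation, followed immediately by an mCherry coding sequence that lacks its start and stop codons and was cloned between BamHI and SpeI. The floxed region also contains a fragment annotated as RLP7, probably genomic sequence carried along with the LEU2 locus. In this type of design, the loxP-LEU2-loxP-mCherry module is placed at the 5′ end of a target open reading frame and integrants are selected on leucine-deficient medium. Cre recombinase then excises the marker and leaves a single loxP site, so mCherry can be read in frame with the target gene under its native promoter. The absence of start and stop codons in mCherry fits this read-through arrangement. No yeast promoter driving mCherry is annotated. T7 and SP6 promoters flank the cassette as backbone remnants useful for sequencing. The plasmid comes from a study characterising fluorescent proteins for multicolour live-cell imaging in budding yeast.
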