Addgene plasmid #69857: POM43-mCherry
Purpose: N-terminal tagging with mCherry using LEU2 as a selection marker in S. cerevisiae.
Depositing lab: Liza Pon. Depositing organization: Columbia University. Publication: Characterization of Fluorescent Proteins for Three- and Four-Color Live-Cell Imaging in S. cerevisiae. Higuchi-Sanabria R, Garcia EJ, Tomoiaga D, Munteanu EL, Feinstein P, Pon LA. PLoS One. 2016 Jan 4;11(1):e0146120. doi: 10.1371/journal.pone.0146120. eCollection 2016. PONE-D-15-33334 PubMed 26727004.
Backbone
  Vector backbone: POM43
  Backbone size w/o insert (bp): 4000
  Total vector size (bp): 4756
  Vector type: Yeast Expression
  Selectable markers: LEU2
Growth in bacteria
  Bacterial resistance: Ampicillin, 100 μg/mL
  Growth temperature: 37°C
  Growth strain: DH5alpha
  Copy number: Unknown
Gene/Insert
  Gene/Insert name: mCherry minus start and stop codon
  Species: S. cerevisiae (budding yeast)
  Insert size (bp): 701
  Cloning method: Restriction Enzyme; 5′ cloning site BamHI (not destroyed); 3′ cloning site SpeI (not destroyed)
  Sequencing primers: 5′ N/A (use 3' primer); 3′ T7
Terms and licenses: Academic/Nonprofit Terms; Industry Terms: Not Available to Industry
How to cite: POM43-mCherry was a gift from Liza Pon (Addgene plasmid # 69857 ; http://n2t.net/addgene:69857 ; RRID:Addgene_69857)
