>Addgene plasmid #69857 | POM43-mCherry | addgene partial sequence | sequence record 127189 | T7 5'-TAATACGACTCACTATAGGG-3'
CGCGGCCGCATAGGCCACTAGTCTTGTACAGCTCGTCCATGCCGCCGGTGGAGTGGCGGCCCTCGGCGCG
TTCGTACTGTTCCACGATGGTGTAGTCCTCGTTGTGGGAGGTGATGTCCAACTTGATGTTGACGTTGTAG
GCGCCGGGCAGCTGCACGGGCTTCTTGGCCTTGTAGGTGGTCTTGACCTCAGCGTCGTAGTGGCCGCCGT
CCTTCAGCTTCAGCCTCTGCTTGATCTCGCCCTTCAGGGCGCCGTCCTCGGGGTACATCCGCTCGGAGGA
GGCCTCCCAGCCCATGGTCTTCTTCTGCATTACGGGGCCGTCGGAGGGGAAGTTGGTGCCGCGCAGCTTC
ACCTTGTAGATGAACTCGCCGTCCTGCAGGGAGGAGTCCTGGGTCACGGTCACCACGCCGCCGTCCTCGA
AGTTCATCACGCGCTCCCACTTGAAGCCCTCGGGGAAGGACAGCTTCAAGTAGTCGGGGATGTCGGCGGG
GTGCTTCACGTAGGCCTTGGAGCCGTACATGAACTGAGGGGACAGGATGTCCCAGGCGAAGGGCAGGGGG
CCACCCTTGGTCACCTTCAGCTTGGCGGTCTGGGTGCCCTCGTAGGGGCGGCCCTCGCCCTCGCCCTCGA
TCTCGAACTCGTGGCCGTTCACGGAGCCCTCCATGTGCACCTTGAAGCGCATGAACTCCTTGATGATGGC
CATGTTATCCTCCTCGCCCTTGCTCACGGATCCGTCGACCTGCAGCGTACGCATGATATCACCTAATAAC
TTCGTATAGCATACATTATACGAAGTTATATTAAGGGTTCTCGAGAGCTCGCTGTGAAGATCCCAGCAAA
GGCTTACAAAGTGTTATCTCTTTTGAGACTTGTTGAGTTGAACACTGGTGTTTTCATCAAACTTACCAAG
GACGTGTACCCATTGTTGAAACTTGTATCACCATATATTGTTATCGGACAACCTTCACTTGCATCTATCC
GTTCTTTAATCCAAAA
