>Addgene plasmid #69857 | POM43-mCherry | addgene partial sequence | sequence record 127190 | Sp6 5'-ATTTAGGTGACACTATAG-3'
TGAAGCTTCGTACGCTGCAGGTCGACAACCCTTAATATAACTTCGTATAATGTATGCTATACGAAGTTAT
TAGGTCTAGAGATCCGCAGGCTAACCGGAACCTGTATTATTTAGTTTATGCTACGTTAAATAAAGACCTT
TCGTTCACATAACTGAATGTGTAATGGCCTTGAGATTTCAAGCATACCAAGTTGGTGGAGACGGGGTCGT
TACAAAAGACTCTTTAAGCCAAGATTTCCTTGACAGCCTTGGCGATAGCATCGCCAACCTCAGTGGTAGA
GTTAGAACCACCAAGGTCACCGGTTCTGACACCTGCATCCAAGACATTTCTAACAGCTTCTTCAAGAGCC
CTACCTTCTTCAACCAAATCCAAGGATAACTTCAACATCATAGCTGCAGATAAGATGGTAGCAATTGGGT
TAACCTTGTTTGCTGGTAAATCTGGGGCAGAACCATGACATGGTTCGTACAAACCGAATGCCTTGTTAGT
GTCAGGTAGGGAAGCTAGAGATGCAGAAGGTAATAAACCCAAAGAACCTGGAATAACAGAGGCTTCATCG
GAGATAATATCACCAAACATGTTGTTGGTAATAACAACACCGTTTAGCTTAGTTGGTGATTTAACCAAAA
TCATAGCAGCAGAGTCGATCAATTGGTGCTGAACAGTTAATTGTGGGAACTCAGTCTTGATGGTTTCTTC
AACAGTCTTTCTCCACAATCTGGAAGAGGCAAGCACGTTAGCCTTGTCAAGAGACCAGATTGGTAATGGT
GGGTTTTGTTGCAATGCCAAGAAAGCAGCCATTCTTGTAATTCTTTGAACTTCAGGAACACTGTATTTCT
CAGAGTCCCAAGCAACTCCGTCACCTTCATCTTCTTTTCTTTCACCAAAGTAGATACCACCAACCAATTC
TCTAACGACGACGAAATCGGTACCCTTTGCATATTCAGGCTTCAAAGGAGAAAGATCTAGTAAAGAATCA
GAAGC
